Addgene plasmid #8733: pKT0175
Depositing lab: Kurt Thorn. Depositing organization: Harvard University. Publication: Optimized cassettes for fluorescent protein tagging in Saccharomyces cerevisiae. Sheff MA, Thorn KS. Yeast 2004 Jun;21(8):661-70. 10.1002/yea.1130 PubMed 15197731.
Backbone
  Vector backbone: pFA6a-link
  Backbone size w/o insert (bp): 4900
  Vector type: Yeast Expression
  Selectable markers: URA3 ; Candida albicans
Growth in bacteria
  Bacterial resistance: Ampicillin, 100 μg/mL
  Growth temperature: 37°C
  Growth strain: DH5alpha
  Copy number: Unknown
Gene/Insert
  Gene/Insert name: yECitrine (alt names: Codon-optimized GFP variant; pKT175 (pFA6a–link–yECitrine–CaURA3))
  Mutation: yEGFP with S65G, V68L, Q69M, S72A, T203Y
  Tag / fusion protein: Codon optimized linker (N terminal on backbone)
  Cloning method: Restriction Enzyme; 5′ cloning site PacI (not destroyed); 3′ cloning site AscI (not destroyed)
  Sequencing primers: 5′ SP6
Terms and licenses: Academic/Nonprofit Terms; Industry Terms: Not Available to Industry
Depositor comments: Full name of this plasmid is pFA6a-link-yECitrine-CaURA3. yECitrine is created by mutagenesis from a codon-optimized green fluorescent protein - yEGFP1 (Cormack et al. 1997). This yEGFP variant is cloned into pDH5, replacing YFP. An codon-optimized linker was added into the yEGFP variant to improve expression level. C. albicans URA3 (CaURA3) was introduced by subcloning the BglII/SacI fragment of pAG60 (Goldstein et al., 1999) into the plasmid, in place of SpHIS5. The yeast GFP used to create this plasmid contained a point mutation M233I that is present in all GFP variants derived from this original yEGFP. The mutation had no effect on fluorescence (see associated publication for more details).
How to cite: pKT0175 was a gift from Kurt Thorn (Addgene plasmid # 8733 ; http://n2t.net/addgene:8733 ; RRID:Addgene_8733)
