[The description below was written by a language model from this plasmid's Addgene catalogue record and pLannotate feature annotations shown in this document.]
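Description:
pKT0175, whose full name is pFA6a-link-yECitrine-CaURA3, is a 4.9 kb yeast tagging cassette plasmid built on the pFA6a-link backbone. It is one of a series of optimized cassettes for fluorescent protein tagging in Saccharomyces cerevisiae. In E. coli it is maintained by a high-copy ColE1/pUC-type origin and selected with ampicillin through the β-lactamase gene. The feature table shows no yeast replication origin or centromere. This fits its use as a template whose cassette is integrated into the genome rather than carried as an episome, although the catalogue lists the vector type simply as yeast expression. T7 and SP6 phage promoters flank the cassette region, and the short lacI, rop and bom annotations are fragmentary backbone remnants.

The payload begins with a codon-optimized linker placed directly upstream of yECitrine, so the fluorescent protein can be fused to the C-terminus of a target protein. yECitrine is a yellow variant derived from yeast codon-optimized yEGFP by the substitutions S65G, V68L, Q69M, S72A and T203Y, and the annotation software labels it generically as yeGFP. It also carries the M233I change found in all variants from this lineage, which the depositor reports has no effect on fluorescence. The coding sequence lies between PacI and AscI sites and has no promoter of its own, so expression would depend on the tagged gene's own promoter. It is followed by the S. cerevisiae ADH1 terminator. Downstream is the selectable marker, Candida albicans URA3, flanked by the Ashbya gossypii TEF promoter and terminator. This marker replaced the SpHIS5 marker of the parent plasmid, and the automated annotation matched it to the S. cerevisiae URA3 homologue. It allows uracil prototrophy selection in ura3 strains.
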