Features (pLannotate 1.2.2; 13 found; start..end, strand, type, name):
     62..80      -  promoter       T7 promoter: promoter for bacteriophage T7 RNA polymerase
    102..155     -  CDS            lacI (fragment): lac repressor; lacI; The lac repressor binds to the lac operator to inhibit transcription in E. coli. This inhibition can be relieved by adding lactose or isopropyl-β-D-thiogalactopyranoside (IPTG).
    338..926     -  rep_origin     ori: high-copy-number ColE1/pMB1/pBR322/pUC origin of replication
   1097..1957    -  CDS            AmpR: β-lactamase; bla; confers resistance to ampicillin, carbenicillin, and related antibiotics
   1958..2062    -  promoter       AmpR promoter: bla
   2157..2192    +  CDS            rop (fragment): Rop protein, which maintains plasmids at low copy number; rop
   2294..2345    +  misc_feature   bom (fragment): basis of mobility region from pBR322
   2408..2426    +  promoter       SP6 promoter: promoter for bacteriophage SP6 RNA polymerase
   2496..3212    +  CDS            yeGFP: yeast-enhanced green fluorescent protein codons optimized for translation in S. cerevisiae and C. albicans
   3233..3420    +  terminator     ADH1 terminator: S. cerevisiae ADH1; transcription terminator for the S. cerevisiae alcohol dehydrogenase 1 (ADH1) gene
   3495..3838    +  promoter       TEF promoter: Ashbya gossypii TEF promoter
   3857..4645    +  CDS            URA3: PYRF_YEAST - Experimental evidence at protein level: Swiss-Prot protein existence level 1. From Saccharomyces cerevisiae (strain ATCC 204508 / S288c) (Baker's yeast).
   4657..4854    +  terminator     TEF terminator: Ashbya gossypii TEF terminator
>Addgene plasmid #8733 | pKT0175 | depositor full sequence | sequence record 6745 | Author sequence
CGAATTCATCGATGATATCAGATCCACTAGTGGCCTATGCGGCCGCGGATCTGCCGGTCTCCCTATAGTG
AGTCGTATTAATTTCGATAAGCCAGGTTAACCTGCATTAATGAATCGGCCAACGCGCGGGGAGAGGCGGT
TTGCGTATTGGGCGCTCTTCCGCTTCCTCGCTCACTGACTCGCTGCGCTCGGTCGTTCGGCTGCGGCGAG
CGGTATCAGCTCACTCAAAGGCGGTAATACGGTTATCCACAGAATCAGGGGATAACGCAGGAAAGAACAT
GTGAGCAAAAGGCCAGCAAAAGGCCAGGAACCGTAAAAAGGCCGCGTTGCTGGCGTTTTTCCATAGGCTC
CGCCCCCCTGACGAGCATCACAAAAATCGACGCTCAAGTCAGAGGTGGCGAAACCCGACAGGACTATAAA
GATACCAGGCGTTTCCCCCTGGAAGCTCCCTCGTGCGCTCTCCTGTTCCGACCCTGCCGCTTACCGGATA
CCTGTCCGCCTTTCTCCCTTCGGGAAGCGTGGCGCTTTCTCAATGCTCACGCTGTAGGTATCTCAGTTCG
GTGTAGGTCGTTCGCTCCAAGCTGGGCTGTGTGCACGAACCCCCCGTTCAGCCCGACCGCTGCGCCTTAT
CCGGTAACTATCGTCTTGAGTCCAACCCGGTAAGACACGACTTATCGCCACTGGCAGCAGCCACTGGTAA
CAGGATTAGCAGAGCGAGGTATGTAGGCGGTGCTACAGAGTTCTTGAAGTGGTGGCCTAACTACGGCTAC
ACTAGAAGGACAGTATTTGGTATCTGCGCTCTGCTGAAGCCAGTTACCTTCGGAAAAAGAGTTGGTAGCT
CTTGATCCGGCAAACAAACCACCGCTGGTAGCGGTGGTTTTTTTGTTTGCAAGCAGCAGATTACGCGCAG
AAAAAAAGGATCTCAAGAAGATCCTTTGATCTTTTCTACGGGGTCTGACGCTCAGTGGAACGAAAACTCA
CGTTAAGGGATTTTGGTCATGAGATTATCAAAAAGGATCTTCACCTAGATCCTTTTAAATTAAAAATGAA
GTTTTAAATCAATCTAAAGTATATATGAGTAAACTTGGTCTGACAGTTACCAATGCTTAATCAGTGAGGC
ACCTATCTCAGCGATCTGTCTATTTCGTTCATCCATAGTTGCCTGACTCCCCGTCGTGTAGATAACTACG
ATACGGGAGGGCTTACCATCTGGCCCCAGTGCTGCAATGATACCGCGAGACCCACGCTCACCGGCTCCAG
ATTTATCAGCAATAAACCAGCCAGCCGGAAGGGCCGAGCGCAGAAGTGGTCCTGCAACTTTATCCGCCTC
CATCCAGTCTATTAATTGTTGCCGGGAAGCTAGAGTAAGTAGTTCGCCAGTTAATAGTTTGCGCAACGTT
GTTGCCATTGCTACAGGCATCGTGGTGTCACGCTCGTCGTTTGGTATGGCTTCATTCAGCTCCGGTTCCC
AACGATCAAGGCGAGTTACATGATCCCCCATGTTGTGCAAAAAAGCGGTTAGCTCCTTCGGTCCTCCGAT
CGTTGTCAGAAGTAAGTTGGCCGCAGTGTTATCACTCATGGTTATGGCAGCACTGCATAATTCTCTTACT
GTCATGCCATCCGTAAGATGCTTTTCTGTGACTGGTGAGTACTCAACCAAGTCATTCTGAGAATAGTGTA
TGCGGCGACCGAGTTGCTCTTGCCCGGCGTCAATACGGGATAATACCGCGCCACATAGCAGAACTTTAAA
AGTGCTCATCATTGGAAAACGTTCTTCGGGGCGAAAACTCTCAAGGATCTTACCGCTGTTGAGATCCAGT
TCGATGTAACCCACTCGTGCACCCAACTGATCTTCAGCATCTTTTACTTTCACCAGCGTTTCTGGGTGAG
CAAAAACAGGAAGGCAAAATGCCGCAAAAAAGGGAATAAGGGCGACACGGAAATGTTGAATACTCATACT
CTTCCTTTTTCAATATTATTGAAGCATTTATCAGGGTTATTGTCTCATGAGCGGATACATATTTGAATGT
ATTTAGAAAAATAAACAAATAGGGGTTCCGCGCACATTTCCCCGAAAAGTGCCACCTGACGTCTAAGAAA
CCATTATTATCATGACATTAACCTATAAAAATAGGCGTATCACGAGGCCCTTTCGTCTCGCGCGTTTCGG
TGATGACGGTGAAAACCTCTGACACATGCAGCTCCCGGAGACGGTCACAGCTTGTCTGTAAGCGGATGCC
GGGAGCAGACAAGCCCGTCAGGGCGCGTCAGCGGGTGTTGGCGGGTGTCGGGGCTGGCTTAACTATGCGG
CATCAGAGCAGATTGTACTGAGAGTGCACCATATGGACATATTGTCGTTAGAACGCGGCTACAATTAATA
CATAACCTTATGTATCATACACATACGATTTAGGTGACACTATAGAACGCGGCCGCCAGCTGAAGCTTCG
TACGCTGCAGGTCGACGGATCGGTGACGGTGCTGGTTTAATTAACATGTCTAAAGGTGAAGAATTATTCA
CTGGTGTTGTCCCAATTTTGGTTGAATTAGATGGTGATGTTAATGGTCACAAATTTTCTGTCTCCGGTGA
AGGTGAAGGTGATGCTACTTACGGTAAATTGACCTTAAAATTTATTTGTACTACTGGTAAATTGCCAGTT
CCATGGCCAACCTTAGTCACTACTTTAGGTTATGGTTTGATGTGTTTTGCTAGATACCCAGATCATATGA
AACAACATGACTTTTTCAAGTCTGCCATGCCAGAAGGTTATGTTCAAGAAAGAACTATTTTTTTCAAAGA
TGACGGTAACTACAAGACCAGAGCTGAAGTCAAGTTTGAAGGTGATACCTTAGTTAATAGAATCGAATTA
AAAGGTATTGATTTTAAAGAAGATGGTAACATTTTAGGTCACAAATTGGAATACAACTATAACTCTCACA
ATGTTTACATCATGGCTGACAAACAAAAGAATGGTATCAAAGTTAACTTCAAAATTAGACACAACATTGA
AGATGGTTCTGTTCAATTAGCTGACCATTATCAACAAAATACTCCAATTGGTGATGGTCCAGTCTTGTTA
CCAGACAACCATTACTTATCCTATCAATCTGCCTTATCCAAAGATCCAAACGAAAAGAGAGACCACATGG
TCTTGTTAGAATTTGTTACTGCTGCTGGTATTACCCATGGTATGGATGAATTGTACAAATAAGGCGCGCC
ACTTCTAAATAAGCGAATTTCTTATGATTTATGATTTTTATTATTAAATAAGTTATAAAAAAAATAAGTG
TATACAAATTTTAAAGTGACTCTTAGGTTTTAAAACGAAAATTCTTATTCTTGAGTAACTCTTTCCTGTA
GGTCAGGTTGCTTTCTCAGGTATAGTATGAGGTCGCTCTTATTGACCACACCTCTACCGGCAGATCCGCT
AGGGATAACAGGGTAATATAGATCTGTTTAGCTTGCCTCGTCCCCGCCGGGTCACCCGGCCAGCGACATG
GAGGCCCAGAATACCCTCCTTGACAGTCTTGACGTGCGCAGCTCAGGGGCATGATGTGACTGTCGCCCGT
ACATTTAGCCCATACATCCCCATGTATAATCATTTGCATCCATACATTTTGATGGCCGCACGGCGCGAAG
CAAAAATTACGGCTCCTCGCTGCAGACCTGCGAGCAGGGAAACGCTCCCCTCACAGACGCGTTGAATTGT
CCCCACGCCGCGCCCCTGTAGAGAAATATAAAAGGTTAGGATTTGCCACTGAGGTTCTTCTTTCATATAC
TTCCTTTTAAAATCTTGCTAGGATACAGTTCTCACATCACATCCGAACATAAACAACCATGACAGTCAAC
ACTAAGACCTATAGTGAGAGAGCAGAAACTCATGCCTCACCAGTAGCACAGCGATTATTTCGATTAATGG
AACTGAAGAAAACCAATTTATGTGCATCAATTGACGTTGATACCACTAAGGAATTCCTTGAATTAATTGA
TAAATTAGGTCCTTATGTATGCTTAATCAAGACTCATATTGATATAATCAATGATTTTTCCTATGAATCC
ACTATTGAACCATTATTAGAACTTTCACGTAAACATCAATTTATGATTTTTGAAGATAGAAAATTTGCTG
ATATTGGTAATACCGTAAAGAAACAATATATTGGTGGAGTTTATAAAATTAGTAGTTGGGCAGATATTAC
CAATGCTCATGGTGTCACTGGGAATGGAGTGGTTGAAGGATTAAAACAGGGAGCTAAAGAAACCACCACC
AACCAAGAGCCAAGAGGGTTATTGATGTTAGCTGAATTATCATCAGTGGGATCATTAGCATATGGAGAAT
ATTCTCAAAAAACTGTTGAAATTGCTAAATCCGATAAGGAATTTGTTATTGGATTTATTGCCCAACGTGA
TATGGGTGGCCAAGAAGAAGGATTTGATTGGCTTATTATGACACCTGGAGTTGGATTAGATGATAAAGGT
GATGGATTAGGACAACAATATAGAACTGTTGATGAAGTTGTTAGCACTGGAACTGATATTATCATTGTTG
GTAGAGGATTGTTTGGTAAAGGAAGAGATCCAGATATTGAAGGTAAAAGGTATAGAAATGCTGGTTGGAA
TGCTTATTTGAAAAAGACTGGCCAATTATAATCAGTACTGACAATAAAAAGATTCTTGTTTTCAAGAACT
TGTCATTTGTATAGTTTTTTTATATTGTAGTTGTTCTATTTTAATCAAATGTTAGCGTGATTTATATTTT
TTTTCGCCTCGACATCATCTGCCCAGATGCGAAGTTAAGTGCGCAGAAAGTAATATCATGCGTCAATCGT
ATGTGAATGCTGGTCGCTATACTGCTGTCGATTCGATACTAACGCCGCCATCCAGTGTCGAAAACGAGCT
