>Addgene plasmid #8733 | pKT0175 | addgene partial sequence | sequence record 17192 | SP6 5'-ATTTAGGTGACACTATAG-3'
CGTACGCTGCAGGTCGACGGATCGGTGACGGTGCTGGTTTAATTAACATGTCTAAAGGTGAAGAATTATT
CACTGGTGTTGTCCCAATTTTGGTTGAATTAGATGGTGATGTTAATGGTCACAAATTTTCTGTCTCCGGT
GAAGGTGAAGGTGATGCTACTTACGGTAAATTGACCTTAAAATTTATTTGTACTACTGGTAAATTGCCAG
TTCCATGGCCAACCTTAGTCACTACTTTAGGTTATGGTTTGATGTGTTTTGCTAGATACCCAGATCATAT
GAAACAACATGACTTTTTCAAGTCTGCCATGCCAGAAGGTTATGTTCAAGAAAGAACTATTTTTTTCAAA
GATGACGGTAACTACAAGACCAGAGCTGAAGTCAAGTTTGAAGGTGATACCTTAGTTAATAGAATCGAAT
TAAAAGGTATTGATTTTAAAGAAGATGGTAACATTTTAGGTCACAAATTGGAATACAACTATAACTCTCA
CAATGTTTACATCATGGCTGACAAACAAAAGAATGGTATCAAAGTTAACTTCAAAATTAGACACAACATT
GAAGATGGTTCTGTTCAATTAGCTGACCATTATCAACAAAATACTCCAATTGGTGATGGTCCAGTCTTGT
TACCAGACAACCATTACTTATCCTATCAATCTGCCTTATCCAAAGATCCAAACGAAAAGAGAGACCACAT
GGTCTTGTTAGAATTTGTTACTGCTGCTGGTATTACCC
